Addgene plasmid #75173: pcDNA3.1-mouse cdk6 D163N
Purpose: Mammalian expression of mouse cdk6 with D163N
Depositing lab: Martine Roussel. Depositing organization: St. Jude Children's Research Hospital.
Backbone
  Vector backbone: pcDNA3.1
  Backbone size w/o insert (bp): 5428
  Vector type: Mammalian Expression
  Selectable markers: Neomycin (select with G418)
Growth in bacteria
  Bacterial resistance: Ampicillin, 100 μg/mL
  Growth temperature: 37°C
  Growth strain: DH5alpha
  Copy number: High Copy
Gene/Insert
  Gene/Insert name: cyclin dependent kinase 6
  Species: M. musculus (mouse)
  Mutation: D163N
  Entrez Gene: Cdk6 (a.k.a. AI504062, Crk2)
  Promoter: CMV
  Cloning method: Restriction Enzyme; 5′ cloning site BamHI (not destroyed); 3′ cloning site EcoRI (not destroyed)
  Sequencing primers: 5′ CMV-F; 3′ BGH-rev
Terms and licenses: Academic/Nonprofit Terms; Industry Terms: Not Available to Industry
How to cite: pcDNA3.1-mouse cdk6 D163N was a gift from Martine Roussel (Addgene plasmid # 75173 ; http://n2t.net/addgene:75173 ; RRID:Addgene_75173)
