[The description below was written by a language model from this plasmid's Addgene catalogue record.]
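Description:
pcDNA3.1-mouse cdk6 D163N is a mammalian expression plasmid built on the pcDNA3.1 backbone (5428 bp without insert) that carries the mouse cyclin-dependent kinase 6 (Cdk6) coding sequence with a D163N point mutation. The insert was placed between the BamHI and EcoRI sites of the polylinker, both of which remain intact, so it can be excised or transferred to another vector. Transcription is driven by the CMV immediate-early promoter, which gives strong constitutive expression in a wide range of mammalian cell lines. The use of a BGH reverse sequencing primer is consistent with the bovine growth hormone polyadenylation signal that normally lies downstream of the pcDNA3.1 cloning site. The record lists no epitope tag or fusion partner, and no feature table is available to confirm individual elements.

In bacteria the plasmid is maintained at high copy number under ampicillin selection. In mammalian cells the neomycin resistance marker allows G418 selection, so the construct can be used for transient transfection or for deriving stably expressing lines.

The stated purpose is simply mammalian expression of mouse Cdk6 with D163N; the record does not describe the functional consequence of the substitution. Cdk6 is a D-type cyclin partner that promotes G1 progression through phosphorylation of Rb-family proteins. Asp-to-Asn changes at conserved catalytic-domain aspartates in CDKs are commonly used to generate kinase-inactive, sometimes dominant-negative, forms. If that applies here, the plasmid would typically be compared with wild-type Cdk6 to separate kinase-dependent from kinase-independent effects, but this interpretation should be checked against the associated literature.
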