>Addgene plasmid #75173 | pcDNA3.1-mouse cdk6 D163N | addgene partial sequence | sequence record 145990 | CMV-F 5'-CGCAAATGGGCGGTAGGCGTG-3'
CTAGAGAACCCACTGCTTACTGGCTTATCGAAATTAATACGACTCACTATAGGGAGACCCAAGCTTGGTA
CCGAGCTCGGATCCATGGAGAAGGACAGCCTGAGTCGCGCCGATCAGCAGTATGAGTGCGTGGCGGAGAT
CGGCGAAGGCGCCTATGGGAAGGTGTTCAAGGCCCGCGACCTGAAGAACGGCGGCCGCTTCGTGGCTCTG
AAGCGCGTGCGAGTGCAGACCAGTGAGGAGGGCATGCCGCTCTCCACCATCCGCGAGGTGGCGGTGCTGA
GGCACCTGGAGACCTTCGAGCACCCCAACGTGGTCAGGTTGTTTGATGTGTGCACAGTGTCACGGACGGA
CAGAGAAACCAAGCTTACACTAGTGTTTGAGCATGTTGATCAAGACTTGACCACTTACTTGGATAAAGTT
CCAGAGCCCGGCGTACCCACAGAAACCATAAAGGATATGATGTTTCAGCTTCTCCGAGGTCTGGACTTTC
TTCATTCTCACAGAGTAGTGCATCGTGATCTGAAACCGCAGAACATTCTGGTGACCAGCAGTGGACAGAT
AAAGCTGGCTAACTTTGGCCTTGCCCGCATCTATAGTTTTCAGATGGCCCTTACCTCGGTGGTCGTCACG
CTGTGGTACCGAGCCCCAGAAGTCCTGCTCCAGTCCAGCTATGCCACCCCTGTGGACCTCTGGAGTGTCG
GTTGCATCTTTGCAGAA
