>Addgene plasmid #75173 | pcDNA3.1-mouse cdk6 D163N | addgene partial sequence | sequence record 146021 | BGH-rev 5'-TAGAAGGCACAGTCGAGG-3'
CTCTAGATGCATGCTCGAGCGGCCGCCAGTGTGATGGATATCTGCAGAATTCTCAGGCTGTGTTCAGCTC
CGAGGTGCTCTGGTTGGATGGCAGGTGAGAGTTCAGGTTGTCCTTGTATCTCTCCAGATCTTGGAAGTAC
GGGTGATTCAGGGCGCCGTAGGCGGATATCCTTTTAGCTGGATTAAACGTCAGGCATTTCAGAAGTAGGT
CTTTGCCTAGTTCGTCAATATCTGTCACAAACTTCTCGATGGGTTGAGCAGATTTGGAATGAAAAGCCTG
CCGGGGAAGGGCCACGTCCCTAGGCCAGTCTTCCTCTCCTGGGAGTCCAATGATGTCCAAGATTTTTCCT
AGTTGATCCACGTCTGAACTTCCACGAAAAAGAGGCTTTCTGCGAAACATTTCTGCAAAGATGCAACCGA
CACTCCAGAGGTCCACAGGGGTGGCATAGCTGGACTGGAGCAGGACTTCTGGGGCTCGGTACCACAGCGT
GACGACCACCGAGGTAAGGGCCATCTGAAAACTATAGATGCGGGCAAGGCCAAAGTTAGCCAGCTTTATC
TGTCCACTGCTGGTCACCAGAATGTTCTGCGGTTTCAGATCACGATGCACTACTCTGTGAGAATGAAGAA
AGTCCAGACCTCGGAGAAGCTGAAACATCATATCCTTTATGGTTTCTGTGGGTACGCCGGGCTCTGGAAC
TTTATCCAAGTAAGTGGTCAAGTCTTGATCAACATGCTCAAACACTAGTGTAAGCTTGGTTTCTCTGTCC
GTCCGTGACACTGTGCACACATCAA
